>Addgene plasmid #120496 | EF1a_KLF10_P2A_Hygro_Barcode | addgene full sequence | sequence record 234731 | Addgene NGS Result
GTCGACGGATCGGGAGATCTCCCGATCCCCTATGGTGCACTCTCAGTACAATCTGCTCTGATGCCGCATA
GTTAAGCCAGTATCTGCTCCCTGCTTGTGTGTTGGAGGTCGCTGAGTAGTGCGCGAGCAAAATTTAAGCT
ACAACAAGGCAAGGCTTGACCGACAATTGCATGAAGAATCTGCTTAGGGTTAGGCGTTTTGCGCTGCTTC
GCGATGTACGGGCCAGATATACGCGTTGACATTGATTATTGACTAGTTATTAATAGTAATCAATTACGGG
GTCATTAGTTCATAGCCCATATATGGAGTTCCGCGTTACATAACTTACGGTAAATGGCCCGCCTGGCTGA
CCGCCCAACGACCCCCGCCCATTGACGTCAATAATGACGTATGTTCCCATAGTAACGCCAATAGGGACTT
TCCATTGACGTCAATGGGTGGAGTATTTACGGTAAACTGCCCACTTGGCAGTACATCAAGTGTATCATAT
GCCAAGTACGCCCCCTATTGACGTCAATGACGGTAAATGGCCCGCCTGGCATTATGCCCAGTACATGACC
TTATGGGACTTTCCTACTTGGCAGTACATCTACGTATTAGTCATCGCTATTACCATGGTGATGCGGTTTT
GGCAGTACATCAATGGGCGTGGATAGCGGTTTGACTCACGGGGATTTCCAAGTCTCCACCCCATTGACGT
CAATGGGAGTTTGTTTTGGCACCAAAATCAACGGGACTTTCCAAAATGTCGTAACAACTCCGCCCCATTG
ACGCAAATGGGCGGTAGGCGTGTACGGTGGGAGGTCTATATAAGCAGCGCGTTTTGCCTGTACTGGGTCT
CTCTGGTTAGACCAGATCTGAGCCTGGGAGCTCTCTGGCTAACTAGGGAACCCACTGCTTAAGCCTCAAT
AAAGCTTGCCTTGAGTGCTTCAAGTAGTGTGTGCCCGTCTGTTGTGTGACTCTGGTAACTAGAGATCCCT
CAGACCCTTTTAGTCAGTGTGGAAAATCTCTAGCAGTGGCGCCCGAACAGGGACTTGAAAGCGAAAGGGA
AACCAGAGGAGCTCTCTCGACGCAGGACTCGGCTTGCTGAAGCGCGCACGGCAAGAGGCGAGGGGCGGCG
ACTGGTGAGTACGCCAAAAATTTTGACTAGCGGAGGCTAGAAGGAGAGAGATGGGTGCGAGAGCGTCAGT
ATTAAGCGGGGGAGAATTAGATCGCGATGGGAAAAAATTCGGTTAAGGCCAGGGGGAAAGAAAAAATATA
AATTAAAACATATAGTATGGGCAAGCAGGGAGCTAGAACGATTCGCAGTTAATCCTGGCCTGTTAGAAAC
ATCAGAAGGCTGTAGACAAATACTGGGACAGCTACAACCATCCCTTCAGACAGGATCAGAAGAACTTAGA
TCATTATATAATACAGTAGCAACCCTCTATTGTGTGCATCAAAGGATAGAGATAAAAGACACCAAGGAAG
CTTTAGACAAGATAGAGGAAGAGCAAAACAAAAGTAAGACCACCGCACAGCAAGCGGCCGCTGATCTTCA
GACCTGGAGGAGGAGATATGAGGGACAATTGGAGAAGTGAATTATATAAATATAAAGTAGTAAAAATTGA
ACCATTAGGAGTAGCACCCACCAAGGCAAAGAGAAGAGTGGTGCAGAGAGAAAAAAGAGCAGTGGGAATA
GGAGCTTTGTTCCTTGGGTTCTTGGGAGCAGCAGGAAGCACTATGGGCGCAGCGTCAATGACGCTGACGG
TACAGGCCAGACAATTATTGTCTGGTATAGTGCAGCAGCAGAACAATTTGCTGAGGGCTATTGAGGCGCA
ACAGCATCTGTTGCAACTCACAGTCTGGGGCATCAAGCAGCTCCAGGCAAGAATCCTGGCTGTGGAAAGA
TACCTAAAGGATCAACAGCTCCTGGGGATTTGGGGTTGCTCTGGAAAACTCATTTGCACCACTGCTGTGC
CTTGGAATGCTAGTTGGAGTAATAAATCTCTGGAACAGATTTGGAATCACACGACCTGGATGGAGTGGGA
CAGAGAAATTAACAATTACACAAGCTTAATACACTCCTTAATTGAAGAATCGCAAAACCAGCAAGAAAAG
AATGAACAAGAATTATTGGAATTAGATAAATGGGCAAGTTTGTGGAATTGGTTTAACATAACAAATTGGC
TGTGGTATATAAAATTATTCATAATGATAGTAGGAGGCTTGGTAGGTTTAAGAATAGTTTTTGCTGTACT
TTCTATAGTGAATAGAGTTAGGCAGGGATATTCACCATTATCGTTTCAGACCCACCTCCCAACCCCGAGG
GGACCCGACAGGCCCGAAGGAATAGAAGAAGAAGGTGGAGAGAGAGACAGAGACAGATCCATTCGATTAG
TGAACGGATCGGCACTGCGTGCGCCAATTCTGCAGACAAATGGCAGTATTCATCCACAATTTTAAAAGAA
AAGGGGGGATTGGGGGGTACAGTGCAGGGGAAAGAATAGTAGACATAATAGCAACAGACATACAAACTAA
AGAATTACAAAAACAAATTACAAAAATTCAAAATTTTCGGGTTTATTACAGGGACAGCAGAGATCCAGTT
TGGTTAATTAATCGATAAGCTTTGCAAAGATGGATAAAGTTTTAAACAGAGAGGAATCTTTGCAGCTAAT
GGACCTTCTAGGTCTTGAAAGGAGTGGGAATTGGCTCCGGTGCCCGTCAGTGGGCAGAGCGCACATCGCC
CACAGTCCCCGAGAAGTTGGGGGGAGGGGTCGGCAATTGAACCGGTGCCTAGAGAAGGTGGCGCGGGGTA
AACTGGGAAAGTGATGTCGTGTACTGGCTCCGCCTTTTTCCCGAGGGTGGGGGAGAACCGTATATAAGTG
CAGTAGTCGCCGTGAACGTTCTTTTTCGCAACGGGTTTGCCGCCAGAACACAGGTAAGTGCCGTGTGTGG
TTCCCGCGGGCCTGGCCTCTTTACGGGTTATGGCCCTTGCGTGCCTTGAATTACTTCCACCTGGCTGCAG
TACGTGATTCTTGATCCCGAGCTTCGGGTTGGAAGTGGGTGGGAGAGTTCGAGGCCTTGCGCTTAAGGAG
CCCCTTCGCCTCGTGCTTGAGTTGAGGCCTGGCCTGGGCGCTGGGGCCGCCGCGTGCGAATCTGGTGGCA
CCTTCGCGCCTGTCTCGCTGCTTTCGATAAGTCTCTAGCCATTTAAAATTTTTGATGACCTGCTGCGACG
CTTTTTTTCTGGCAAGATAGTCTTGTAAATGCGGGCCAAGATCTGCACACTGGTATTTCGGTTTTTGGGG
CCGCGGGCGGCGACGGGGCCCGTGCGTCCCAGCGCACATGTTCGGCGAGGCGGGGCCTGCGAGCGCGGCC
ACCGAGAATCGGACGGGGGTAGTCTCAAGCTGGCCGGCCTGCTCTGGTGCCTGGCCTCGCGCCGCCGTGT
ATCGCCCCGCCCTGGGCGGCAAGGCTGGCCCGGTCGGCACCAGTTGCGTGAGCGGAAAGATGGCCGCTTC
CCGGCCCTGCTGCAGGGAGCTCAAAATGGAGGACGCGGCGCTCGGGAGAGCGGGCGGGTGAGTCACCCAC
ACAAAGGAAAAGGGCCTTTCCGTCCTCAGCCGTCGCTTCATGTGACTCCACGGAGTACCGGGCGCCGTCC
AGGCACCTCGATTAGTTCTCGAGCTTTTGGAGTACGTCGTCTTTAGGTTGGGGGGAGGGGTTTTATGCGA
TGGAGTTTCCCCACACTGAGTGGGTGGAGACTGAAGTTAGGCCAGCTTGGCACTTGATGTAATTCTCCTT
GGAATTTGCCCTTTTTGAGTTTGGATCTTGGTTCATTCTCAAGCCTCAGACAGTGGTTCAAAGTTTTTTT
CTTCCATTTCAGGTGTCGTGAGGAATTAGCTTGGTACTAATACGACTCACTATAGGGAGACCCAAGCTGG
CTAGGTAAGCTTGATATCGAATTCCTGCAGCCCGGGGGATCCCGCCACCATGCTCAACTTCGGTGCCTCT
CTCCAGCAGACTGCGGAGGAAAGAATGGAAATGATTTCTGAAAGGCCAAAAGAGAGTATGTATTCCTGGA
ACAAAACTGCAGAGAAAAGTGATTTTGAAGCTGTAGAAGCACTTATGTCAATGAGCTGCAGTTGGAAGTC
TGATTTTAAGAAATACGTTGAAAACAGACCTGTTACACCAGTATCTGATTTGTCAGAGGAAGAGAATCTG
CTTCCGGGAACACCTGATTTTCATACAATCCCAGCATTTTGTTTGACTCCACCTTACAGTCCTTCTGACT
TTGAACCCTCTCAAGTGTCAAATCTGATGGCACCAGCGCCATCTACTGTACACTTCAAGTCACTCTCAGA
TACTGCCAAACCTCACATTGCCGCACCTTTCAAAGAGGAAGAAAAGAGCCCAGTATCTGCCCCCAAACTC
CCCAAAGCTCAGGCAACAAGTGTGATTCGTCATACAGCTGATGCCCAGCTATGTAACCACCAGACCTGCC
CAATGAAAGCAGCCAGCATCCTCAACTATCAGAACAATTCTTTTAGAAGAAGAACCCACCTAAATGTTGA
GGCTGCAAGAAAGAACATACCATGTGCCGCTGTGTCACCAAACAGATCCAAATGTGAGAGAAACACAGTG
GCAGATGTTGATGAGAAAGCAAGTGCTGCACTTTATGACTTTTCTGTGCCTTCCTCAGAGACGGTCATCT
GCAGGTCTCAGCCAGCCCCTGTGTCCCCACAACAGAAGTCAGTGTTGGTCTCTCCACCTGCAGTATCTGC
AGGGGGAGTGCCACCTATGCCGGTCATCTGCCAGATGGTTCCCCTTCCTGCCAACAACCCTGTTGTGACA
ACAGTCGTTCCCAGCACTCCTCCCAGCCAGCCACCAGCCGTTTGCCCCCCTGTTGTGTTCATGGGCACAC
AAGTCCCCAAAGGCGCTGTCATGTTTGTGGTACCCCAGCCCGTTGTGCAGAGTTCAAAGCCTCCGGTGGT
GAGCCCGAATGGCACCAGACTCTCTCCCATTGCCCCTGCTCCTGGGTTTTCCCCTTCAGCAGCAAAAGTC
ACTCCTCAGATTGATTCATCAAGGATAAGGAGTCACATCTGTAGCCACCCAGGATGTGGCAAGACATACT
TTAAAAGTTCCCATCTGAAGGCCCACACGAGGACGCACACAGGAGAAAAGCCTTTCAGCTGTAGCTGGAA
AGGTTGTGAAAGGAGGTTTGCCCGTTCTGATGAACTGTCCAGACACAGGCGAACCCACACGGGTGAGAAG
AAATTTGCGTGCCCCATGTGTGACCGGCGGTTCATGAGGAGTGACCATTTGACCAAGCATGCCCGGCGCC
ATCTATCAGCCAAGAAGCTACCAAACTGGCAGATGGAAGTGAGCAAGCTAAATGACATTGCTCTACCTCC
AACCCCTGCTCCCACACAGGGATCCGGCGCAACAAACTTCTCTCTGCTGAAACAAGCCGGAGATGTCGAA
GAGAATCCTGGACCGATGAAAAAGCCTGAACTCACCGCGACGTCTGTCGAGAAGTTTCTGATCGAAAAGT
TCGACAGCGTCTCCGACCTGATGCAGCTCTCGGAGGGCGAAGAATCTCGTGCTTTCAGCTTCGATGTAGG
AGGGCGTGGATATGTCCTGCGGGTAAATAGCTGCGCCGATGGTTTCTACAAAGATCGTTATGTTTATCGG
CACTTTGCATCGGCCGCGCTCCCGATTCCGGAAGTGCTTGACATTGGGGAATTCAGCGAGAGCCTGACCT
ATTGCATCTCCCGCCGTGCACAGGGTGTCACGTTGCAAGACCTGCCTGAAACCGAACTGCCCGCTGTTCT
GCAGCCGGTCGCGGAGGCCATGGATGCGATCGCTGCGGCCGATCTTAGCCAGACGAGCGGGTTCGGCCCA
TTCGGACCGCAAGGAATCGGTCAATACACTACATGGCGTGATTTCATATGCGCGATTGCTGATCCCCATG
TGTATCACTGGCAAACTGTGATGGACGACACCGTCAGTGCGTCCGTCGCGCAGGCTCTCGATGAGCTGAT
GCTTTGGGCCGAGGACTGCCCCGAAGTCCGGCACCTCGTGCACGCGGATTTCGGCTCCAACAATGTCCTG
ACGGACAATGGCCGCATAACAGCGGTCATTGACTGGAGCGAGGCGATGTTCGGGGATTCCCAATACGAGG
TCGCCAACATCTTCTTCTGGAGGCCGTGGTTGGCTTGTATGGAGCAGCAGACGCGCTACTTCGAGCGGAG
GCATCCGGAGCTTGCAGGATCGCCGCGGCTCCGGGCGTATATGCTCCGCATTGGTCTTGACCAACTCTAT
CAGAGCTTGGTTGACGGCAATTTCGATGATGCAGCTTGGGCGCAGGGTCGATGCGACGCAATCGTCCGAT
CCGGAGCCGGGACTGTCGGGCGTACACAAATCGCCCGCAGAAGCGCGGCCGTCTGGACCGATGGCTGTGT
AGAAGTACTCGCCGATAGTGGAAACCGACGCCCCAGCACTCGTCCGAGGGCAAAGGAATAAGTTAGAACT
ATTTCCTGGCTGTTACGCGTTTTGGGGAGGTGTTGGGGTCTACTGACGGGCTTGTTAAACAGTGAACCGC
CCGCCCCACGACCCGCAGCGCCCGACCGAAAGGAGCGCACGACCCCATGCATCGAACAAAAGAAAAGGGG
GGACTGGAAGGGCTAATTCACTCCCAACGAAGACAAGATATCATAACTTCGTATAGCATACATTATACGA
AGTTATCGGCTAGCTGGTCCGGACTGTACTGGGTCTCTCTGGTTAGACCAGATCTGAGCCTGGGAGCTCT
CTGGCTAACTAGGGAACCCACTGCTTAAGCCTCAATAAAGCTTGCCTTGAGTGCTTCAAGTAGTGTGTGC
CCGTCTGTTGTGTGACTCTGGTAACTAGAGATCCCTCAGACCCTTTTAGTCAGTGTGGAAAATCTCTAGC
AGGGCCCGTTTAAACCCGCTGATCAGCCTCGACTGTGCCTTCTAGTTGCCAGCCATCTGTTGTTTGCCCC
TCCCCCGTGCCTTCCTTGACCCTGGAAGGTGCCACTCCCACTGTCCTTTCCTAATAAAATGAGGAAATTG
CATCGCATTGTCTGAGTAGGTGTCATTCTATTCTGGGGGGTGGGGTGGGGCAGGACAGCAAGGGGGAGGA
TTGGGAAGACAATAGCAGGCATGCTGGGGATGCGGTGGGCTCTATGGCTTCTGAGGCGGAAAGAACCAGC
TGGGGCTCTAGGGGGTATCCCC
[124 nt withheld, positions 7233-7356]
C
[91 nt withheld, positions 7358-7448]
A
[49 nt withheld, positions 7450-7498]
CCTTTGACGTTGGAGTCCACGTTCTTT
[37 nt withheld, positions 7526-7562]
ACCCTATCTCGGTCTATTCTTTTGATTTATAAGGGATTTTGCCGATTTCGGCCTATTGGTTAAAAAATGA
GCTGATTTAACAAAAATTTAACGCGAATTAATTCTGTGGAATGTGTGTCAGTTAGGGTGTGGAAAGTCCC
CAGGCTCCCCAGCAGGCAGAAGTATGCAAAGCATGCATCTCAATTAGTCAGCAACCAGGTGTGGAAAGTC
CCCAGGCTCCCCAGCAGGCAGAAGTATGCAAAGCATGCATCTCAATTAGTCAGCAACCATAGTCCCGCCC
CTAACTCCGCCCATCCCGCCCCTAACTCCGCCCAGTTCCGCCCATTCTCCGCCCCATGGCTGACTAATTT
TTTTTATTTATGCAGAGGCCGAGGCCGCCTCTGCCTCTGAGCTATTCCAGAAGTAGTGAGGAGGCTTTTT
TGGAGGCCTAGGCTTTTGCAAAAAGCTCCCGGGAGCTTGTATATCCATTTTCGGATCTGATCAGCACGTG
TTGACAATTAATCATCGGCATAGTATATCGGCATAGTATAATACGACAAGGTGAGGAACTAAACCATGGC
CAAGTTGACCAGTGCCGTTCCGGTGCTCACCGCGCGCGACGTCGCCGGAGCGGTCGAGTTCTGGACCGAC
CGGCTCGGGTTCTCCCGGGACTTCGTGGAGGACGACTTCGCCGGTGTGGTCCGGGACGACGTGACCCTGT
TCATCAGCGCGGTCCAGGACCAGGTGGTGCCGGACAACACCCTGGCCTGGGTGTGGGTGCGCGGCCTGGA
CGAGCTGTACGCCGAGTGGTCGGAGGTCGTGTCCACGAACTTCCGGGACGCCTCCGGGCCGGCCATGACC
GAGATCGGCGAGCAGCCGTGGGGGCGGGAGTTCGCCCTGCGCGACCCGGCCGGCAACTGCGTGCACTTCG
TGGCCGAGGAGCAGGACTGACACGTGCTACGAGATTTCGATTCCACCGCCGCCTTCTATGAAAGGTTGGG
CTTCGGAATCGTTTTCCGGGACGCCGGCTGGATGATCCTCCAGCGCGGGGATCTCATGCTGGAGTTCTTC
GCCCACCCCAACTTGTTTATTGCAGCTTATAATGGTTACAAATAAAGCAATAGCATCACAAATTTCACAA
ATAAAGCATTTTTTTCACTGCATTCTAGTTGTGGTTTGTCCAAACTCATCAATGTATCTTATCATGTCTG
TATACCGTCGACCTCTAGCTAGAGCTTGGCGTAATCATGGTCATAGCTGTTTCCTGTGTGAAATTGTTAT
CCGCTCACAATTCCACACAACATACGAGCCGGAAGCATAAAGTGTAAAGCCTGGGGTGCCTAATGAGTGA
GCTAACTCACATTAATTGCGTTGCGCTCACTGCCCGCTTTCCAGTCGGGAAACCTGTCGTGCCAGCTGCA
TTAATGAATCGGCCAACGCGCGGGGAGAGGCGGTTTGCGTATTGGGCGCTCTTCCGCTTCCTCGCTCACT
GACTCGCTGCGCTCGGTCGTTCGGCTGCGGCGAGCGGTATCAGCTCACTCAAAGGCGGTAATACGGTTAT
CCACAGAATCAGGGGATAACGCAGGAAAGAACATGTGAGCAAAAGGCCAGCAAAAGGCCAGGAACCGTAA
AAAGGCCGCGTTGCTGGCGTTTTTCCATAGGCTCCGCCCCCCTGACGAGCATCACAAAAATCGACGCTCA
AGTCAGAGGTGGCGAAACCCGACAGGACTATAAAGATACCAGGCGTTTCCCCCTGGAAGCTCCCTCGTGC
GCTCTCCTGTTCCGACCCTGCCGCTTACCGGATACCTGTCCGCCTTTCTCCCTTCGGGAAGCGTGGCGCT
TTCTCATAGCTCACGCTGTAGGTATCTCAGTTCGGTGTAGGTCGTTCGCTCCAAGCTGGGCTGTGTGCAC
GAACCCCCCGTTCAGCCCGACCGCTGCGCCTTATCCGGTAACTATCGTCTTGAGTCCAACCCGGTAAGAC
ACGACTTATCGCCACTGGCAGCAGCCACTGGTAACAGGATTAGCAGAGCGAGGTATGTAGGCGGTGCTAC
AGAGTTCTTGAAGTGGTGGCCTAACTACGGCTACACTAGAAGAACAGTATTTGGTATCTGCGCTCTGCTG
AAGCCAGTTACCTTCGGAAAAAGAGTTGGTAGCTCTTGATCCGGCAAACAAACCACCGCTGGTAGCGGTG
GTTTTTTTGTTTGCAAGCAGCAGATTACGCGCAGAAAAAAAGGATCTCAAGAAGATCCTTTGATCTTTTC
TACGGGGTCTGACGCTCAGTGGAACGAAAACTCACGTTAAGGGATTTTGGTCATGAGATTATCAAAAAGG
ATCTTCACCTAGATCCTTTTAAATTAAAAATGAAGTTTTAAATCAATCTAAAGTATATATGAGTAAACTT
GGTCTGACAGTTACCAATGCTTAATCAGTGAGGCACCTATCTCAGCGATCTGTCTATTTCGTTCATCCAT
AGTTGCCTGACTCCCCGTCGTGTAGATAACTACGATACGGGAGGGCTTACCATCTGGCCCCAGTGCTGCA
ATGATACCGCGAGACCCACGCTCACCGGCTCCAGATTTATCAGCAATAAACCAGCCAGCCGGAAGGGCCG
AGCGCAGAAGTGGTCCTGCAACTTTATCCGCCTCCATCCAGTCTATTAATTGTTGCCGGGAAGCTAGAGT
AAGTAGTTCGCCAGTTAATAGTTTGCGCAACGTTGTTGCCATTGCTACAGGCATCGTGGTGTCACGCTCG
TCGTTTGGTATGGCTTCATTCAGCTCCGGTTCCCAACGATCAAGGCGAGTTACATGATCCCCCATGTTGT
GCAAAAAAGCGGTTAGCTCCTTCGGTCCTCCGATCGTTGTCAGAAGTAAGTTGGCCGCAGTGTTATCACT
CATGGTTATGGCAGCACTGCATAATTCTCTTACTGTCATGCCATCCGTAAGATGCTTTTCTGTGACTGGT
GAGTACTCAACCAAGTCATTCTGAGAATAGTGTATGCGGCGACCGAGTTGCTCTTGCCCGGCGTCAATAC
GGGATAATACCGCGCCACATAGCAGAACTTTAAAAGTGCTCATCATTGGAAAACGTTCTTCGGGGCGAAA
ACTCTCAAGGATCTTACCGCTGTTGAGATCCAGTTCGATGTAACCCACTCGTGCACCCAACTGATCTTCA
GCATCTTTTACTTTCACCAGCGTTTCTGGGTGAGCAAAAACAGGAAGGCAAAATGCCGCAAAAAAGGGAA
TAAGGGCGACACGGAAATGTTGAATACTCATACTCTTCCTTTTTCAATATTATTGAAGCATTTATCAGGG
TTATTGTCTCATGAGCGGATACATATTTGAATGTATTTAGAAAAATAAACAAATAGGGGTTCCGCGCACA
TTTCCCCGAAAAGTGCCACCTGAC
Features (pLannotate 1.2.2; 33 found; start..end, strand, type, name):
     31..83      -  misc_feature   bom (fragment): basis of mobility region from pBR322
    238..617     +  enhancer       CMV enhancer: human cytomegalovirus immediate early enhancer
    618..817     +  promoter       CMV promoter: human cytomegalovirus (CMV) immediate early promoter
    835..1015    +  LTR            5' LTR (truncated): truncated 5' long terminal repeat (LTR) from HIV-1
   1062..1187    +  misc_feature   HIV-1 Ψ: packaging signal of human immunodeficiency virus type 1
   1171..1534    +  CDS            HIV-1 gag (fragment): gag protein from human immunodeficiency virus 1; gag
   1680..1913    +  misc_feature   RRE: The Rev response element (RRE) of HIV-1 allows for Rev-dependent mRNA export from the nucleus to the cytoplasm.
   2290..2390    +  CDS            Rev (fragment): human immunodeficiency virus 1 (HIV-1) Rev protein; rev; enhances nuclear export of unspliced and incompletely spliced viral mRNAs
   2440..2557    +  misc_feature   cPPT/CTS: central polypurine tract and central termination sequence of HIV-1
   2620..2686    +  CDS            small t antigen (fragment): SV40 (simian virus 40) small t antigen
   2693..3871    +  promoter       EF-1α promoter: strong constitutive promoter for human elongation factor EF-1α
   3888..3906    +  promoter       T7 promoter: promoter for bacteriophage T7 RNA polymerase
   3926..3962    -  misc_feature   MCS (fragment): pBluescript multiple cloning site
   3970..5409    +  CDS            KLF10: KLF10_HUMAN - Also known as TIEG, TIEG1. Experimental evidence at protein level: Swiss-Prot protein existence level 1. Transcriptional repressor which binds to the consensus sequence 5'-GGTGTG-3'. Plays a role in the regulation of the circadian clock; binds to the GC box sequence in the promoter of the core clock component ARTNL/BMAL1 and represses its transcriptional activity. Regulates the circadian expression of genes involved in lipogenesis, gluconeogenesis, and glycolysis in the liver. Represses the expression of PCK2, a rate-limiting step enzyme of gluconeogenesis (By similarity). May pl
   5476..6498    +  CDS            hph: KHYB_ECOLX - Experimental evidence at protein level: Swiss-Prot protein existence level 1. The aminoglycoside phosphotransferases achieve inactivation of their antibiotic substrates by phosphorylation. Only phosphorylates hygromycin and closely related compounds such as demethyl analogs and destomycin. From Escherichia coli.
   6582..6695    +  CDS            nef (fragment): NEF_HV1LA - Experimental evidence at protein level: Swiss-Prot protein existence level 1. Extracellular Nef protein targets CD4(+) T-lymphocytes for apoptosis by interacting with CXCR4 surface receptors. From Human immunodeficiency virus type 1 group M subtype B (isolate Lai) (HIV-1).
   6693..6726    +  protein_bind   loxP: Cre-mediated recombination occurs in the 8-bp core sequence (GCATACAT). Cre recombinase
   6751..6931    +  LTR            5' LTR (truncated): truncated 5' long terminal repeat (LTR) from HIV-1
   6963..7187    +  polyA_signal   bGH poly(A) signal: bovine growth hormone polyadenylation signal
   7191..7212    +  promoter       SV40 promoter (fragment): SV40 enhancer and early promoter
   7233..7661    +  rep_origin     f1 ori (sequence partly withheld): f1 bacteriophage origin of replication; arrow indicates direction of (+) strand synthesis
   7675..8004    +  promoter       SV40 promoter: SV40 enhancer and early promoter
   8052..8099    +  promoter       EM7 promoter: synthetic bacterial promoter&nbsp
   8118..8492    +  CDS            BleoR: antibiotic-binding protein; Sh ble from Streptoalloteichus hindustanus; confers resistance to bleomycin, phleomycin, and Zeocin™
   8502..8627    +  CDS            ble (fragment): BLE_KLEPN - Experimental evidence at protein level: Swiss-Prot protein existence level 1. Binding protein with a strong affinity to the bleomycin family of antibiotics. Binds to CL990; an antimitotic-antibiotic compound. From Klebsiella pneumoniae.
   8622..8743    +  polyA_signal   SV40 poly(A) signal: SV40 polyadenylation signal
   8814..8836    -  protein_bind   lac operator (fragment): The lac repressor binds to the lac operator to inhibit transcription in E. coli. This inhibition can be relieved by adding lactose or isopropyl-β-D-thiogalactopyranoside (IPTG). lac repressor encoded by lacI
   8840..8870    -  promoter       lac promoter: promoter for the E. coli lac operon
   8885..8906    -  protein_bind   CAP binding site: CAP binding activates transcription in the presence of cAMP. E. coli catabolite activator protein
   8919..9011    -  CDS            lacI (fragment): lac repressor; lacI; The lac repressor binds to the lac operator to inhibit transcription in E. coli. This inhibition can be relieved by adding lactose or isopropyl-β-D-thiogalactopyranoside (IPTG).
   9194..9782    -  rep_origin     ori: high-copy-number ColE1/pMB1/pBR322/pUC origin of replication
   9953..10813   -  CDS            AmpR: β-lactamase; bla; confers resistance to ampicillin, carbenicillin, and related antibiotics
  10814..10918   -  promoter       AmpR promoter: bla
