[The description below was written by a language model from this plasmid's Addgene catalogue record and pLannotate feature annotations shown in this document.]
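Description:
EF1a_KLF10_P2A_Hygro_Barcode is an HIV-1-based lentiviral transfer plasmid of about 10.9 kb for constitutive expression of human KLF10 (also called TIEG1) in mammalian cells; the parental backbone is not named in the record. It is maintained in E. coli through a high-copy ColE1/pUC-type origin with ampicillin resistance. It also carries an f1 origin and a separate SV40/EM7-driven BleoR (Zeocin resistance) cassette that lies outside the viral genome region. A CMV enhancer/promoter sits upstream of a truncated 5' LTR and drives genomic RNA production in packaging cells. This is followed by the Ψ packaging signal with a gag fragment, the RRE for Rev-dependent nuclear export, and the cPPT/CTS. The 3' end consists of a second truncated LTR preceded by a loxP site and followed by a bGH polyadenylation signal.

The payload is a single EF-1α promoter-driven transcription unit. The 1,440 bp KLF10 coding sequence, inserted by Gibson assembly at a retained BamHI site, lies upstream of the hygromycin phosphotransferase gene (hph). According to the construct name, the two are joined by a P2A self-cleaving peptide, although the feature table does not annotate it. KLF10 and the hygromycin marker are therefore expected to be made from one mRNA as separate proteins, so that hygromycin selection enriches for transduced cells expressing the factor. The construct also carries a barcode, whose position is not annotated, intended to allow the overexpressed transcript to be identified in single-cell RNA-seq data. The associated publication title indicates use in pooled transcription factor overexpression screens with paired fitness and single-cell transcriptomic readouts to map cellular reprogramming.
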