Addgene plasmid #120496: EF1a_KLF10_P2A_Hygro_Barcode
Purpose: Barcoded lentiviral vector to express KLF10 in mammalian cells under control of EF1a promoter. Barcoded for transcript detection in single cell RNA-seq.
Depositing lab: Prashant Mali. Depositing organization: University of California, San Diego (UCSD). Publication: Mapping Cellular Reprogramming via Pooled Overexpression Screens with Paired Fitness and Single-Cell RNA-Sequencing Readout. Parekh U, Wu Y, Zhao D, Worlikar A, Shah N, Zhang K, Mali P. Cell Syst. 2018 Nov 12. pii: S2405-4712(18)30433-2. doi: 10.1016/j.cels.2018.10.008. PubMed 30448000.
Backbone
  Vector backbone: Unknown
  Backbone size w/o insert (bp): 9514
  Vector type: Lentiviral
  Selectable markers: Hygromycin
Growth in bacteria
  Bacterial resistance: Ampicillin, 100 μg/mL
  Growth temperature: 37°C
  Growth strain: Stbl3
  Copy number: High Copy
Gene/Insert
  Gene/Insert name: KLF10
  Species: H. sapiens (human)
  Insert size (bp): 1440
  Entrez Gene: KLF10 (a.k.a. EGR-alpha, EGRA, TIEG, TIEG1)
  Promoter: EF1a
  Cloning method: Gibson Cloning
  Sequencing primers: 5′ 5'-ttctcaagcctcagacagtgg-3'
Terms and licenses: Academic/Nonprofit Terms; Industry Terms: Not Available to Industry
Depositor comments: 5' cloning site: BamHI (not destroyed), 3' cloning site: BamHI (not destroyed).
How to cite: EF1a_KLF10_P2A_Hygro_Barcode was a gift from Prashant Mali (Addgene plasmid # 120496 ; http://n2t.net/addgene:120496 ; RRID:Addgene_120496)
