>Addgene plasmid #120496 | EF1a_KLF10_P2A_Hygro_Barcode | depositor partial sequence | sequence record 228856 | KLF10 gene
ATGCTCAACTTCGGTGCCTCTCTCCAGCAGACTGCGGAGGAAAGAATGGAAATGATTTCTGAAAGGCCAA
AAGAGAGTATGTATTCCTGGAACAAAACTGCAGAGAAAAGTGATTTTGAAGCTGTAGAAGCACTTATGTC
AATGAGCTGCAGTTGGAAGTCTGATTTTAAGAAATACGTTGAAAACAGACCTGTTACACCAGTATCTGAT
TTGTCAGAGGAAGAGAATCTGCTTCCGGGAACACCTGATTTTCATACAATCCCAGCATTTTGTTTGACTC
CACCTTACAGTCCTTCTGACTTTGAACCCTCTCAAGTGTCAAATCTGATGGCACCAGCGCCATCTACTGT
ACACTTCAAGTCACTCTCAGATACTGCCAAACCTCACATTGCCGCACCTTTCAAAGAGGAAGAAAAGAGC
CCAGTATCTGCCCCCAAACTCCCCAAAGCTCAGGCAACAAGTGTGATTCGTCATACAGCTGATGCCCAGC
TATGTAACCACCAGACCTGCCCAATGAAAGCAGCCAGCATCCTCAACTATCAGAACAATTCTTTTAGAAG
AAGAACCCACCTAAATGTTGAGGCTGCAAGAAAGAACATACCATGTGCCGCTGTGTCACCAAACAGATCC
AAATGTGAGAGAAACACAGTGGCAGATGTTGATGAGAAAGCAAGTGCTGCACTTTATGACTTTTCTGTGC
CTTCCTCAGAGACGGTCATCTGCAGGTCTCAGCCAGCCCCTGTGTCCCCACAACAGAAGTCAGTGTTGGT
CTCTCCACCTGCAGTATCTGCAGGGGGAGTGCCACCTATGCCGGTCATCTGCCAGATGGTTCCCCTTCCT
GCCAACAACCCTGTTGTGACAACAGTCGTTCCCAGCACTCCTCCCAGCCAGCCACCAGCCGTTTGCCCCC
CTGTTGTGTTCATGGGCACACAAGTCCCCAAAGGCGCTGTCATGTTTGTGGTACCCCAGCCCGTTGTGCA
GAGTTCAAAGCCTCCGGTGGTGAGCCCGAATGGCACCAGACTCTCTCCCATTGCCCCTGCTCCTGGGTTT
TCCCCTTCAGCAGCAAAAGTCACTCCTCAGATTGATTCATCAAGGATAAGGAGTCACATCTGTAGCCACC
CAGGATGTGGCAAGACATACTTTAAAAGTTCCCATCTGAAGGCCCACACGAGGACGCACACAGGAGAAAA
GCCTTTCAGCTGTAGCTGGAAAGGTTGTGAAAGGAGGTTTGCCCGTTCTGATGAACTGTCCAGACACAGG
CGAACCCACACGGGTGAGAAGAAATTTGCGTGCCCCATGTGTGACCGGCGGTTCATGAGGAGTGACCATT
TGACCAAGCATGCCCGGCGCCATCTATCAGCCAAGAAGCTACCAAACTGGCAGATGGAAGTGAGCAAGCT
AAATGACATTGCTCTACCTCCAACCCCTGCTCCCACACAG
