>Addgene plasmid #120496 | EF1a_KLF10_P2A_Hygro_Barcode | depositor partial sequence | sequence record 228857 | KLF10 barcode
TTTTGGGGAGGTGTTGGGGT
